>Addgene plasmid #153472 | pCEP4-FLAG-TAPBPR-tapasinCT delta24-36 | depositor full sequence | sequence record 297145 | pCEP4-FLAG-TAPBPR-tapasinCT delta24-36 sequence 11927 bps
GCTAGCGCCACCATGGGCCGTCATGGCGCCCCGAACCCTCGTCCTGCTACTCTCGGGGGCCCTGGCCCTG
ACCCAGACCTGGGCGGGCTCCGACTACAAGGACGATGATGACAAGGGAGGATCCAAGCCCCACCCAGCAG
AGGGGCAGTGGCGGGCAGTGGACGTGGTCCTAGACTGTTTCCTGGTGAAGGACGCAAGGGCCTCCCTTGT
GCTGAAGCAGGTGCCAGTGCTGGACGATGGCTCCCTGGAGGACTTCACCGATTTCCAAGGGGGCACACTG
GCCCAAGATGACCCACCTATTATCTTTGAGGCCTCAGTGGACCTGGTCCAGATTCCCCAGGCCGAGGCCT
TGCTCCATGCTGACTGCAGTGGGAAGGAGGTGACCTGTGAGATCTCCCGCTACTTTCTCCAGATGACAGA
GACCACTGTTAAGACAGCAGCTTGGTTCATGGCCAACGTGCAGGTCTCTGGAGGGGGACCTAGCATCTCC
TTGGTGATGAAGACTCCCAGGGTCGCCAAGAATGAGGTGCTCTGGCACCCAACGCTGAACTTGCCACTGA
GCCCCCAGGGGACTGTGCGAACTGCAGTGGAGTTCCAGGTGATGACACAGACCCAATCCCTGAGCTTCCT
GCTGGGGTCCTCAGCCTCCTTGGACTGTGGCTTCTCCATGGCACCGGGCTTGGACCTCATCAGTGTGGAG
TGGCGACTGCAGCACAAGGGCAGGGGTCAGTTGGTGTACAGCTGGACCGCAGGGCAGGGGCAGGCTGTGC
GGAAGGGCGCTACCCTGGAGCCTGCACAACTGGGCATGGCCAGGGATGCCTCCCTCACCCTGCCCGGCCT
CACTATACAGGACGAGGGGACCTACATTTGCCAGATCACCACCTCTCTGTACCGAGCTCAGCAGATCATC
CAGCTCAACATCCAAGCTTCCCCTAAAGTACGACTGAGCTTGGCAAACGAAGCTCTGCTGCCCACCCTCA
TCTGCGACATTGCTGGCTATTACCCTCTGGATGTGGTGGTGACGTGGACCCGAGAGGAGCTGGGTGGATC
CCCAGCCCAAGTCTCTGGTGCCTCCTTCTCCAGCCTCAGGCAAAGCGTGGCAGGCACCTACAGCATCTCC
TCCTCTCTCACCGCAGAACCTGGCTCTGCAGGTGCCACTTACACCTGCCAGGTCACACACATCTCTCTGG
AGGAGCCCCTTGGGGCCAGCACCCAGGTTGTCCCACCAGAGCGGAGATCAGGGCCCTCCCTTGAGGACAG
CGTAGGCCTTTTCCTGTCTGCCTTTCTTCTGCTTGGGCTCTTCAAGGCACTGGGCTGGGCTGCTGTCTAC
CTGTCCACCTGCAAGGATTCAAAGAAGGTACAGTGCTCCACCTCTCTGTATCTTTCCCTTGTCACTTTAT
CTCCTCATCCTATCTCAAAACCCATGGAGGGAGGCTGCTGGTGTGGTAGGCAGAACCTAGGCTTGGAATT
CACACTGATCTGGGTTAAAACCTGGCACTATATCCTAACTGTAGGACTCTTTGAGCATGCTACTTAATGA
CTCGAGGCCGGCAAGGCCGGATCCAGACATGATAAGATACATTGATGAGTTTGGACAAACCACAACTAGA
ATGCAGTGAAAAAAATGCTTTATTTGTGAAATTTGTGATGCTATTGCTTTATTTGTAACCATTATAAGCT
GCAATAAACAAGTTAACAACAACAATTGCATTCATTTTATGTTTCAGGTTCAGGGGGAGGTGGGGAGGTT
TTTTAAAGCAAGTAAAACCTCTACAAATGTGGTATGGCTGATTATGATCCGGCTGCCTCGCGCGTTTCGG
TGATGACGGTGAAAACCTCTGACACATGCAGCTCCCGGAGACGGTCACAGCTTGTCTGTAAGCGGATGCC
GGGAGCAGACAAGCCCGTCAGGGCGCGTCAGCGGGTGTTGGCGGGTGTCGGGGCGCAGCCATGACCGGTC
GACTCTAGAGCCCCGCCGCCGGACGAACTAAACCTGACTACGGCATCTCTGCCCCTTCTTCGCTGGTACG
AGGAGCGCTTTTGTTTTGTATTCGGGGCAGTGCATGTAATCCCTTCAGTTGGTTGGTACAACTTGCCAAC
TGGGCCCTGTTCCACATGTGACACGGGGGGGGACCAAACACAAAGGGGTTCTCTGACTGTAGTTGACATC
CTTATAAATGGATGTGCACATTTGCCAACACTGAGTGGCTTTCATCCTGGAGCAGACTTTGCATGCTGTG
GACTGCAACACAACATTGCCTTTATGTGTAACTCTTGGCTGAAGCTCTTACACCAATGCTGGGGGACATG
TACCTCCCAGGGGCCCAGGAAGACTACGGGAGGCTACACCAACGTCAATCAGAGGGGCCTGTGTAGCTAC
CGATAAGCGGACCCTCAAGAGGGCATTAGCAATAGTGTTTATAAGGCCCCCTTGTTAACCCTAAACGGGT
AGCATATGCTTCCCGGGTAGTAGTATATACTATCCAGACTAACCCTAATTCAATAGCATATGTTACCCAA
CGGGAAGCATATGCTATCGAATTAGGGTTAGTAAAAGGGTCCTAAGGAACAGCGATATCTCCCACCCCAT
GAGCTGTCACGGTTTTATTTACATGGGGTCAGGATTCCACGAGGGTAGTGAACCATTTTAGTCACAAGGG
CAGTGGCTGAAGATCAAGGAGCGGGCAGTGAACTCTCCTGAATCTTCGCCTGCTTCTTCATTCTCCTTCG
TTTAGCTAATAGAATAACTGCTGAGTTGTGAACAGTAAGGTGTATGTGAGGTGCTCGAAAACAAGGTTTC
AGGTGACGCCCCCAGAATAAAATTTGGACGGGGGGTTCAGTGGTGGCATTGTGCTATGACACCAATATAA
CCCTCACAAACCCCTTGGGCAATAAATACTAGTGTAGGAATGAAACATTCTGAATATCTTTAACAATAGA
AATCCATGGGGTGGGGACAAGCCGTAAAGACTGGATGTCCATCTCACACGAATTTATGGCTATGGGCAAC
ACATAATCCTAGTGCAATATGATACTGGGGTTATTAAGATGTGTCCCAGGCAGGGACCAAGACAGGTGAA
CCATGTTGTTACACTCTATTTGTAACAAGGGGAAAGAGAGTGGACGCCGACAGCAGCGGACTCCACTGGT
TGTCTCTAACACCCCCGAAAATTAAACGGGGCTCCACGCCAATGGGGCCCATAAACAAAGACAAGTGGCC
ACTCTTTTTTTTGAAATTGTGGAGTGGGGGCACGCGTCAGCCCCCACACGCCGCCCTGCGGTTTTGGACT
GTAAAATAAGGGTGTAATAACTTGGCTGATTGTAACCCCGCTAACCACTGCGGTCAAACCACTTGCCCAC
AAAACCACTAATGGCACCCCGGGGAATACCTGCATAAGTAGGTGGGCGGGCCAAGATAGGGGCGCGATTG
CTGCGATCTGGAGGACAAATTACACACACTTGCGCCTGAGCGCCAAGCACAGGGTTGTTGGTCCTCATAT
TCACGAGGTCGCTGAGAGCACGGTGGGCTAATGTTGCCATGGGTAGCATATACTACCCAAATATCTGGAT
AGCATATGCTATCCTAATCTATATCTGGGTAGCATAGGCTATCCTAATCTATATCTGGGTAGCATATGCT
ATCCTAATCTATATCTGGGTAGTATATGCTATCCTAATTTATATCTGGGTAGCATAGGCTATCCTAATCT
ATATCTGGGTAGCATATGCTATCCTAATCTATATCTGGGTAGTATATGCTATCCTAATCTGTATCCGGGT
AGCATATGCTATCCTAATAGAGATTAGGGTAGTATATGCTATCCTAATTTATATCTGGGTAGCATATACT
ACCCAAATATCTGGATAGCATATGCTATCCTAATCTATATCTGGGTAGCATATGCTATCCTAATCTATAT
CTGGGTAGCATAGGCTATCCTAATCTATATCTGGGTAGCATATGCTATCCTAATCTATATCTGGGTAGTA
TATGCTATCCTAATTTATATCTGGGTAGCATAGGCTATCCTAATCTATATCTGGGTAGCATATGCTATCC
TAATCTATATCTGGGTAGTATATGCTATCCTAATCTGTATCCGGGTAGCATATGCTATCCTCATGCATAT
ACAGTCAGCATATGATACCCAGTAGTAGAGTGGGAGTGCTATCCTTTGCATATGCCGCCACCTCCCAAGG
GGGCGTGAATTTTCGCTGCTTGTCCTTTTCCTGCATGCTGGTTGCTCCCATTCTTAGGTGAATTTAAGGA
GGCCAGGCTAAAGCCGTCGCATGTCTGATTGCTCACCAGGTAAATGTCGCTAATGTTTTCCAACGCGAGA
AGGTGTTGAGCGCGGAGCTGAGTGACGTGACAACATGGGTATGCCCAATTGCCCCATGTTGGGAGGACGA
AAATGGTGACAAGACAGATGGCCAGAAATACACCAACAGCACGCATGATGTCTACTGGGGATTTATTCTT
TAGTGCGGGGGAATACACGGCTTTTAATACGATTGAGGGCGTCTCCTAACAAGTTACATCACTCCTGCCC
TTCCTCACCCTCATCTCCATCACCTCCTTCATCTCCGTCATCTCCGTCATCACCCTCCGCGGCAGCCCCT
TCCACCATAGGTGGAAACCAGGGAGGCAAATCTACTCCATCGTCAAAGCTGCACACAGTCACCCTGATAT
TGCAGGTAGGAGCGGGCTTTGTCATAACAAGGTCCTTAATCGCATCCTTCAAAACCTCAGCAAATATATG
AGTTTGTAAAAAGACCATGAAATAACAGACAATGGACTCCCTTAGCGGGCCAGGTTGTGGGCCGGGTCCA
GGGGCCATTCCAAAGGGGAGACGACTCAATGGTGTAAGACGACATTGTGGAATAGCAAGGGCAGTTCCTC
GCCTTAGGTTGTAAAGGGAGGTCTTACTACCTCCATATACGAACACACCGGCGACCCAAGTTCCTTCGTC
GGTAGTCCTTTCTACGTGACTCCTAGCCAGGAGAGCTCTTAAACCTTCTGCAATGTTCTCAAATTTCGGG
TTGGAACCTCCTTGACCACGATGCTTTCCAAACCACCCTCCTTTTTTGCGCCTGCCTCCATCACCCTGAC
CCCGGGGTCCAGTGCTTGGGCCTTCTCCTGGGTCATCTGCGGGGCCCTGCTCTATCGCTCCCGGGGGCAC
GTCAGGCTCACCATCTGGGCCACCTTCTTGGTGGTATTCAAAATAATCGGCTTCCCCTACAGGGTGGAAA
AATGGCCTTCTACCTGGAGGGGGCCTGCGCGGTGGAGACCCGGATGATGATGACTGACTACTGGGACTCC
TGGGCCTCTTTTCTCCACGTCCACGACCTCTCCCCCTGGCTCTTTCACGACTTCCCCCCCTGGCTCTTTC
ACGTCCTCTACCCCGGCGGCCTCCACTACCTCCTCGACCCCGGCCTCCACTACCTCCTCGACCCCGGCCT
CCACTGCCTCCTCGACCCCGGCCTCCACCTCCTGCTCCTGCCCCTCCTGCTCCTGCCCCTCCTCCTGCTC
CTGCCCCTCCTGCCCCTCCTGCTCCTGCCCCTCCTGCCCCTCCTGCTCCTGCCCCTCCTGCCCCTCCTGC
TCCTGCCCCTCCTGCCCCTCCTCCTGCTCCTGCCCCTCCTGCCCCTCCTCCTGCTCCTGCCCCTCCTGCC
CCTCCTGCTCCTGCCCCTCCTGCCCCTCCTGCTCCTGCCCCTCCTGCCCCTCCTGCTCCTGCCCCTCCTG
CTCCTGCCCCTCCTGCTCCTGCCCCTCCTGCTCCTGCCCCTCCTGCCCCTCCTGCCCCTCCTCCTGCTCC
TGCCCCTCCTGCTCCTGCCCCTCCTGCCCCTCCTGCCCCTCCTGCTCCTGCCCCTCCTCCTGCTCCTGCC
CCTCCTGCCCCTCCTGCCCCTCCTCCTGCTCCTGCCCCTCCTGCCCCTCCTCCTGCTCCTGCCCCTCCTC
CTGCTCCTGCCCCTCCTGCCCCTCCTGCCCCTCCTCCTGCTCCTGCCCCTCCTGCCCCTCCTCCTGCTCC
TGCCCCTCCTCCTGCTCCTGCCCCTCCTGCCCCTCCTGCCCCTCCTCCTGCTCCTGCCCCTCCTCCTGCT
CCTGCCCCTCCTGCCCCTCCTGCCCCTCCTGCCCCTCCTCCTGCTCCTGCCCCTCCTCCTGCTCCTGCCC
CTCCTGCTCCTGCCCCTCCCGCTCCTGCTCCTGCTCCTGTTCCACCGTGGGTCCCTTTGCAGCCAATGCA
ACTTGGACGTTTTTGGGGTCTCCGGACACCATCTCTATGTCTTGGCCCTGATCCTGAGCCGCCCGGGGCT
CCTGGTCTTCCGCCTCCTCGTCCTCGTCCTCTTCCCCGTCCTCGTCCATGGTTATCACCCCCTCTTCTTT
GAGGTCCACTGCCGCCGGAGCCTTCTGGTCCAGATGTGTCTCCCTTCTCTCCTAGGCCATTTCCAGGTCC
TGTACCTGGCCCCTCGTCAGACATGATTCACACTAAAAGAGATCAATAGACATCTTTATTAGACGACGCT
CAGTGAATACAGGGAGTGCAGACTCCTGCCCCCTCCAACAGCCCCCCCACCCTCATCCCCTTCATGGTCG
CTGTCAGACAGATCCAGGTCTGAAAATTCCCCATCCTCCGAACCATCCTCGTCCTCATCACCAATTACTC
GCAGCCCGGAAAACTCCCGCTGAACATCCTCAAGATTTGCGTCCTGAGCCTCAAGCCAGGCCTCAAATTC
CTCGTCCCCCTTTTTGCTGGACGGTAGGGATGGGGATTCTCGGGACCCCTCCTCTTCCTCTTCAAGGTCA
CCAGACAGAGATGCTACTGGGGCAACGGAAGAAAAGCTGGGTGCGGCCTGTGAGGATCAGCTTATCGATG
ATAAGCTGTCAAACATGAGAATTCTTGAAGACGAAAGGGCCTCGTGATACGCCTATTTTTATAGGTTAAT
GTCATGATAATAATGGTTTCTTAGACGTCAGGTGGCACTTTTCGGGGAAATGTGCGCGGAACCCCTATTT
GTTTATTTTTCTAAATACATTCAAATATGTATCCGCTCATGAGACAATAACCCTGATAAATGCTTCAATA
ATATTGAAAAAGGAAGAGTATGAGTATTCAACATTTCCGTGTCGCCCTTATTCCCTTTTTTGCGGCATTT
TGCCTTCCTGTTTTTGCTCACCCAGAAACGCTGGTGAAAGTAAAAGATGCTGAAGATCAGTTGGGTGCAC
GAGTGGGTTACATCGAACTGGATCTCAACAGCGGTAAGATCCTTGAGAGTTTTCGCCCCGAAGAACGTTT
TCCAATGATGAGCACTTTTAAAGTTCTGCTATGTGGCGCGGTATTATCCCGTGTTGACGCCGGGCAAGAG
CAACTCGGTCGCCGCATACACTATTCTCAGAATGACTTGGTTGAGTACTCACCAGTCACAGAAAAGCATC
TTACGGATGGCATGACAGTAAGAGAATTATGCAGTGCTGCCATAACCATGAGTGATAACACTGCGGCCAA
CTTACTTCTGACAACGATCGGAGGACCGAAGGAGCTAACCGCTTTTTTGCACAACATGGGGGATCATGTA
ACTCGCCTTGATCGTTGGGAACCGGAGCTGAATGAAGCCATACCAAACGACGAGCGTGACACCACGATGC
CTGCAGCAATGGCAACAACGTTGCGCAAACTATTAACTGGCGAACTACTTACTCTAGCTTCCCGGCAACA
ATTAATAGACTGGATGGAGGCGGATAAAGTTGCAGGACCACTTCTGCGCTCGGCCCTTCCGGCTGGCTGG
TTTATTGCTGATAAATCTGGAGCCGGTGAGCGTGGGTCTCGCGGTATCATTGCAGCACTGGGGCCAGATG
GTAAGCCCTCCCGTATCGTAGTTATCTACACGACGGGGAGTCAGGCAACTATGGATGAACGAAATAGACA
GATCGCTGAGATAGGTGCCTCACTGATTAAGCATTGGTAACTGTCAGACCAAGTTTACTCATATATACTT
TAGATTGATTTAAAACTTCATTTTTAATTTAAAAGGATCTAGGTGAAGATCCTTTTTGATAATCTCATGA
CCAAAATCCCTTAACGTGAGTTTTCGTTCCACTGAGCGTCAGACCCCGTAGAAAAGATCAAAGGATCTTC
TTGAGATCCTTTTTTTCTGCGCGTAATCTGCTGCTTGCAAACAAAAAAACCACCGCTACCAGCGGTGGTT
TGTTTGCCGGATCAAGAGCTACCAACTCTTTTTCCGAAGGTAACTGGCTTCAGCAGAGCGCAGATACCAA
ATACTGTCCTTCTAGTGTAGCCGTAGTTAGGCCACCACTTCAAGAACTCTGTAGCACCGCCTACATACCT
CGCTCTGCTAATCCTGTTACCAGTGGCTGCTGCCAGTGGCGATAAGTCGTGTCTTACCGGGTTGGACTCA
AGACGATAGTTACCGGATAAGGCGCAGCGGTCGGGCTGAACGGGGGGTTCGTGCACACAGCCCAGCTTGG
AGCGAACGACCTACACCGAACTGAGATACCTACAGCGTGAGCTATGAGAAAGCGCCACGCTTCCCGAAGG
GAGAAAGGCGGACAGGTATCCGGTAAGCGGCAGGGTCGGAACAGGAGAGCGCACGAGGGAGCTTCCAGGG
GGAAACGCCTGGTATCTTTATAGTCCTGTCGGGTTTCGCCACCTCTGACTTGAGCGTCGATTTTTGTGAT
GCTCGTCAGGGGGGCGGAGCCTATGGAAAAACGCCAGCAACGCGGCCTTTTTACGGTTCCTGGCCTTTTG
CTGCGCCGCGTGCGGCTGCTGGAGATGGCGGACGCGATGGATATGTTCTGCCAAGGGTTGGTTTGCGCAT
TCACAGTTCTCCGCAAGAATTGATTGGCTCCAATTCTTGGAGTGGTGAATCCGTTAGCGAGGTGCCGCCG
GCTTCCATTCAGGTCGAGGTGGCCCGGCTCCATGCACCGCGACGCAACGCGGGGAGGCAGACAAGGTATA
GGGCGGCGCCTACAATCCATGCCAACCCGTTCCATGTGCTCGCCGAGGCGGCATAAATCGCCGTGACGAT
CAGCGGTCCAGTGATCGAAGTTAGGCTGGTAAGAGCCGCGAGCGATCCTTGAAGCTGTCCCTGATGGTCG
TCATCTACCTGCCTGGACAGCATGGCCTGCAACGCGGGCATCCCGATGCCGCCGGAAGCGAGAAGAATCA
TAATGGGGAAGGCCATCCAGCCTCGCGTCGCGAACGCCAGCAAGACGTAGCCCAGCGCGTCGGCCGCCAT
GCCCTGCTTCATCCCCGTGGCCCGTTGCTCGCGTTTGCTGGCGGTGTCCCCGGAAGAAATATATTTGCAT
GTCTTTAGTTCTATGATGACACAAACCCCGCCCAGCGTCTTGTCATTGGCGAATTCGAACACGCAGATGC
AGTCGGGGCGGCGCGGTCCCAGGTCCACTTCGCATATTAAGGTGACGCGTGTGGCCTCGAACACCGAGCG
ACCCTGCAGCGACCCGCTTAACAGCGTCAACAGCGTGCCGCAGATCCCGGGCAATGAGATATGAAAAAGC
CTGAACTCACCGCGACGTCTGTCGAGAAGTTTCTGATCGAAAAGTTCGACAGCGTCTCCGACCTGATGCA
GCTCTCGGAGGGCGAAGAATCTCGTGCTTTCAGCTTCGATGTAGGAGGGCGTGGATATGTCCTGCGGGTA
AATAGCTGCGCCGATGGTTTCTACAAAGATCGTTATGTTTATCGGCACTTTGCATCGGCCGCGCTCCCGA
TTCCGGAAGTGCTTGACATTGGGGAATTCAGCGAGAGCCTGACCTATTGCATCTCCCGCCGTGCACAGGG
TGTCACGTTGCAAGACCTGCCTGAAACCGAACTGCCCGCTGTTCTGCAGCCGGTCGCGGAGGCCATGGAT
GCGATCGCTGCGGCCGATCTTAGCCAGACGAGCGGGTTCGGCCCATTCGGACCGCAAGGAATCGGTCAAT
ACACTACATGGCGTGATTTCATATGCGCGATTGCTGATCCCCATGTGTATCACTGGCAAACTGTGATGGA
CGACACCGTCAGTGCGTCCGTCGCGCAGGCTCTCGATGAGCTGATGCTTTGGGCCGAGGACTGCCCCGAA
GTCCGGCACCTCGTGCACGCGGATTTCGGCTCCAACAATGTCCTGACGGACAATGGCCGCATAACAGCGG
TCATTGACTGGAGCGAGGCGATGTTCGGGGATTCCCAATACGAGGTCGCCAACATCTTCTTCTGGAGGCC
GTGGTTGGCTTGTATGGAGCAGCAGACGCGCTACTTCGAGCGGAGGCATCCGGAGCTTGCAGGATCGCCG
CGGCTCCGGGCGTATATGCTCCGCATTGGTCTTGACCAACTCTATCAGAGCTTGGTTGACGGCAATTTCG
ATGATGCAGCTTGGGCGCAGGGTCGATGCGACGCAATCGTCCGATCCGGAGCCGGGACTGTCGGGCGTAC
ACAAATCGCCCGCAGAAGCGCGGCCGTCTGGACCGATGGCTGTGTAGAAGTACTCGCCGATAGTGGAAAC
CGACGCCCCAGCACTCGTCCGAGGGCAAAGGAATAGGGGAGATGGGGGAGGCTAACTGAAACACGGAAGG
AGACAATACCGGAAGGAACCCGCGCTATGACGGCAATAAAAAGACAGAATAAAACGCACGGGTGTTGGGT
CGTTTGTTCATAAACGCGGGGTTCGGTCCCAGGGCTGGCACTCTGTCGATACCCCACCGAGACCCCATTG
GGGCCAATACGCCCGCGTTTCTTCCTTTTCCCCACCCCACCCCCCAAGTTCGGGTGAAGGCCCAGGGCTC
GCAGCCAACGTCGGGGCGGCAGGCCCTGCCATAGCCACTGGCCCCGTGGGTTAGGGACGGGGTCCCCCAT
GGGGAATGGTTTATGGTTCGTGGGGGTTATTATTTTGGGCGTTGCGTGGGGTCTGGTCCACGACTGGACT
GAGCAGACAGACCCATGGTTTTTGGATGGCCTGGGCATGGACCGCATGTACTGGCGCGACACGAACACCG
GGCGTCTGTGGCTGCCAAACACCCCCGACCCCCAAAAACCACCGCGCGGATTTCTGGCGTGCCAAGCTAG
TCGACCAATTCTCATGTTTGACAGCTTATCATCGCAGATCCGGGCAACGTTGTTGCATTGCTGCAGGCGC
AGAACTGGTAGGTATGGAAGATCTATACATTGAATCAATATTGGCAATTAGCCATATTAGTCATTGGTTA
TATAGCATAAATCAATATTGGCTATTGGCCATTGCATACGTTGTATCTATATCATAATATGTACATTTAT
ATTGGCTCATGTCCAATATGACCGCCATGTTGACATTGATTATTGACTAGTTATTAATAGTAATCAATTA
CGGGGTCATTAGTTCATAGCCCATATATGGAGTTCCGCGTTACATAACTTACGGTAAATGGCCCGCCTGG
CTGACCGCCCAACGACCCCCGCCCATTGACGTCAATAATGACGTATGTTCCCATAGTAACGCCAATAGGG
ACTTTCCATTGACGTCAATGGGTGGAGTATTTACGGTAAACTGCCCACTTGGCAGTACATCAAGTGTATC
ATATGCCAAGTCCGCCCCCTATTGACGTCAATGACGGTAAATGGCCCGCCTGGCATTATGCCCAGTACAT
GACCTTACGGGACTTTCCTACTTGGCAGTACATCTACGTATTAGTCATCGCTATTACCATGGTGATGCGG
TTTTGGCAGTACACCAATGGGCGTGGATAGCGGTTTGACTCACGGGGATTTCCAAGTCTCCACCCCATTG
ACGTCAATGGGAGTTTGTTTTGGCACCAAAATCAACGGGACTTTCCAAAATGTCGTAATAACCCCGCCCC
GTTGACGCAAATGGGCGGTAGGCGTGTACGGTGGGAGGTCTATATAAGCAGAGCTCGTTTAGTGAACCGT
CAGATCTCTAGAAGCTGGGTACCAGCT
Features (pLannotate 1.2.2; 21 found; start..end, strand, type, name):
     17..91      +  CDS            HLA-A (fragment): HLAA_HUMAN - Also known as HLAA. Experimental evidence at protein level: Swiss-Prot protein existence level 1. Allele A*74:01: Presents immunodominant HIV-1 epitopes derived from gag-pol (GQMVHQAISPR, QIYPGIKVR) and rev (RQIHSISER), carrying an aliphatic residue at position 2 and Arg anchor residue at the C-terminus. May contribute to viral load control in chronic HIV-1 infection. From Homo sapiens (Human).
     92..116     +  CDS            3xFLAG (fragment): three tandem FLAG® epitope tags
    122..1300    +  CDS            TAPBPL (fragment): TPSNR_HUMAN - Experimental evidence at protein level: Swiss-Prot protein existence level 1. Component of the antigen processing and presentation pathway, which binds to MHC class I coupled with beta2-microglobulin/B2M. Association between TAPBPR and MHC class I occurs in the absence of a functional peptide-loading complex (PLC). From Homo sapiens (Human).
   1560..1694    -  polyA_signal   SV40 poly(A) signal: SV40 polyadenylation signal
   1717..1799    -  CDS            large T antigen (fragment): large T antigen from SV40 (simian virus 40)
   1802..1842    +  CDS            rop (fragment): Rop protein, which maintains plasmids at low copy number; rop
   2444..4233    -  rep_origin     oriP: Epstein-Barr virus oriP replication origin (Yates et al., 2000)
   4238..4456    -  CDS            gL (fragment): GL_EBVB9 - Experimental evidence at protein level: Swiss-Prot protein existence level 1. The heterodimer glycoprotein H-glycoprotein L is required for the fusion of viral and plasma membranes leading to virus entry into the host cell. Acts as a functional inhibitor of gH and maintains gH in an inhibited form. Upon binding to host integrins, gL dissociates from gH leading to activation of the viral fusion glycoproteins gB and gH. Fusion of EBV with B-lymphocytes requires the additional receptor- binding protein gp42, which forms a complex with gH/gL. The heterodimer gH/gL targets also host EPHA
   4539..6464    -  CDS            EBNA1: Epstein-Barr nuclear antigen 1, also known as EBNA-1 crucial for latent viral infection, and for episomal amplification of vectors containing the oriP origin (Okita et al., 2013)
   6502..6846    -  CDS            BRRF2_EBVB9 (fragment): Protein inferred from homology: Swiss-Prot protein existence level 3. From Epstein-Barr virus (strain B95-8) (HHV-4) (Human herpesvirus 4).
   6849..6872    -  promoter       tet promoter (fragment): E. coli promoter for tetracycline efflux protein gene
   6985..7089    +  promoter       AmpR promoter: bla
   7090..7950    +  CDS            AmpR: β-lactamase; bla; confers resistance to ampicillin, carbenicillin, and related antibiotics
   8121..8709    +  rep_origin     ori: high-copy-number ColE1/pMB1/pBR322/pUC origin of replication
   8899..9243    -  CDS            TcR (fragment): tetracycline efflux protein; tet; confers resistance to tetracycline
   9326..9471    +  promoter       HSV TK promoter: herpes simplex virus thymidine kinase promoter
   9511..10536   +  CDS            HygR: aminoglycoside phosphotransferase from E. coli; aph(4)-Ia; confers resistance to hygromycin
  10601..10649   +  polyA_signal   HSV TK poly(A) signal: herpes simplex virus thymidine kinase polyadenylation signal (Cole and Stacy, 1985)
  10849..11073   +  CDS            gH (fragment): GH_HHV11 - Experimental evidence at protein level: Swiss-Prot protein existence level 1. The heterodimer glycoprotein H-glycoprotein L is required for the fusion of viral and plasma membranes leading to virus entry into the host cell. Following initial binding to host receptor, membrane fusion is mediated by the fusion machinery composed of gB and the heterodimer gH/gL. May also be involved in the fusion between the virion envelope and the outer nuclear membrane during virion morphogenesis. From Human herpesvirus 1 (strain 17) (HHV-1) (Human herpes simplex virus 1).
  11302..11681   +  enhancer       CMV enhancer: human cytomegalovirus immediate early enhancer
  11683..11882   +  promoter       CMV promoter: human cytomegalovirus (CMV) immediate early promoter
