[The description below was written by a language model from this plasmid's Addgene catalogue record and pLannotate feature annotations shown in this document.]
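Description:
pCEP4-FLAG-TAPBPR-tapasinCT delta24-36 is an episomal mammalian expression plasmid of about 11.9 kb built on the Invitrogen pCEP4 backbone. In E. coli it is propagated through a high-copy ColE1/pUC-type origin and selected with ampicillin via the β-lactamase gene. For mammalian cells it carries the Epstein-Barr virus oriP origin together with the EBNA1 coding sequence, which allows the plasmid to replicate and persist extrachromosomally in permissive primate cells. A hygromycin resistance gene driven by the HSV TK promoter, with the TK polyadenylation signal, permits selection of transfected populations. Several short annotated fragments (rop, TcR, tet promoter, and herpesvirus gL, gH and BRRF2 pieces) appear to be backbone remnants rather than functional elements.

The payload is a roughly 1.5 kb insert cloned between NheI and XhoI, transcribed from the CMV immediate-early enhancer/promoter and terminated by the SV40 poly(A) signal. The feature table shows that the open reading frame begins with a short fragment matching HLA-A, which is most plausibly a signal peptide given its position, although the record does not say so. This is followed by a FLAG epitope and then most of human TAPBPR (TAPBPL), an MHC class I chaperone of the antigen presentation pathway. According to the catalogue entry, the C-terminal tail is replaced with that of tapasin and amino acids 24-36 are deleted. The tapasin-derived segment is not separately annotated, but it presumably lies in the unannotated stretch downstream of the TAPBPL match. The construct is intended for expressing this N-terminally FLAG-tagged TAPBPR variant in mammalian cells. The associated study concerns how TAPBPR promotes peptide loading onto MHC-I molecules.
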