Addgene plasmid #153472: pCEP4-FLAG-TAPBPR-tapasinCT delta24-36
Purpose: Mammalian expression of FLAG-tagged TAPBPR with tapasin CT delta24-36
Depositing lab: Erik Procko. Depositing organization: University of Illinois at Urbana-Champaign. Publication: TAPBPR promotes antigen loading on MHC-I molecules using a peptide trap. McShan AC, Devlin CA, Morozov GI, Overall SA, Moschidi D, Akella N, Procko E, Sgourakis NG. Nat Commun. 2021 May 26;12(1):3174. doi: 10.1038/s41467-021-23225-6. PubMed 34039964.
Backbone
  Vector backbone: pCEP4
  Backbone manufacturer: Invitrogen
  Backbone size w/o insert (bp): 10381
  Total vector size (bp): 11927
  Vector type: Mammalian Expression
  Selectable markers: Hygromycin
Growth in bacteria
  Bacterial resistance: Ampicillin, 100 μg/mL
  Growth temperature: 37°C
  Growth strain: DH5alpha
  Copy number: High Copy
Gene/Insert
  Gene/Insert name: TAPBPR
  Species: H. sapiens (human)
  Insert size (bp): 1546
  Mutation: C terminal tail of tapasin, deletion of amino acids 24-36
  GenBank ID: BC015017.2
  Entrez Gene: TAPBPL (a.k.a. TAPBP-R, TAPBPR)
  Promoter: CMV
  Tag / fusion protein: FLAG (N terminal on insert)
  Cloning method: Restriction Enzyme; 5′ cloning site NheI (not destroyed); 3′ cloning site XhoI (not destroyed)
  Sequencing primers: 5′ CMV_fwd; 3′ EBV_rev
Terms and licenses: Academic/Nonprofit Terms; Industry Terms: Not Available to Industry
How to cite: pCEP4-FLAG-TAPBPR-tapasinCT delta24-36 was a gift from Erik Procko (Addgene plasmid # 153472 ; http://n2t.net/addgene:153472 ; RRID:Addgene_153472)
