>Addgene plasmid #153472 | pCEP4-FLAG-TAPBPR-tapasinCT delta24-36 | addgene partial sequence | sequence record 327924 | Addgene NGS Result
CACCTCCTGCTCCTGCCCCTCCTGCTCCTGCCCCTCCTCCTGCTCCTGCCCCTCCTGCTCCTGCCCCTCC
CGCTCCTGCTCCTGCTCCTGTTCCACCGTGGGTCCCTTTGCAGCCAATGCAACTTGGACGTTTTTGGGGT
CTCCGGACACCATCTCTATGTCTTGGCCCTGATCCTGAGCCGCCCGGGGCTCCTGGTCTTCCGCCTCCTC
GTCCTCGTCCTCTTCCCCGTCCTCGTCCATGGTTATCACCCCCTCTTCTTTGAGGTCCACTGCCGCCGGA
GCCTTCTGGTCCAGATGTGTCTCCCTTCTCTCCTAGGCCATTTCCAGGTCCTGTACCTGGCCCCTCGTCA
GACATGATTCACACTAAAAGAGATCAATAGACATCTTTATTAGACGACGCTCAGTGAATACAGGGAGTGC
AGACTCCTGCCCCCTCCAACAGCCCCCCCACCCTCATCCCCTTCATGGTCGCTGTCAGACAGATCCAGGT
CTGAAAATTCCCCATCCTCCGAACCATCCTCGTCCTCATCACCAATTACTCGCAGCCCGGAAAACTCCCG
CTGAACATCCTCAAGATTTGCGTCCTGAGCCTCAAGCCAGGCCTCAAATTCCTCGTCCCCCTTTTTGCTG
GACGGTAGGGATGGGGATTCTCGGGACCCCTCCTCTTCCTCTTCAAGGTCACCAGACAGAGATGCTACTG
GGGCAACGGAAGAAAAGCTGGGTGCGGCCTGTGAGGATCAGCTTATCGATGATAAGCTGTCAAACATGAG
AATTCTTGAAGACGAAAGGGCCTCGTGATACGCCTATTTTTATAGGTTAATGTCATGATAATAATGGTTT
CTTAGACGTCAGGTGGCACTTTTCGGGGAAATGTGCGCGGAACCCCTATTTGTTTATTTTTCTAAATACA
TTCAAATATGTATCCGCTCATGAGACAATAACCCTGATAAATGCTTCAATAATATTGAAAAAGGAAGAGT
ATGAGTATTCAACATTTCCGTGTCGCCCTTATTCCCTTTTTTGCGGCATTTTGCCTTCCTGTTTTTGCTC
ACCCAGAAACGCTGGTGAAAGTAAAAGATGCTGAAGATCAGTTGGGTGCACGAGTGGGTTACATCGAACT
GGATCTCAACAGCGGTAAGATCCTTGAGAGTTTTCGCCCCGAAGAACGTTTTCCAATGATGAGCACTTTT
AAAGTTCTGCTATGTGGCGCGGTATTATCCCGTGTTGACGCCGGGCAAGAGCAACTCGGTCGCCGCATAC
ACTATTCTCAGAATGACTTGGTTGAGTACTCACCAGTCACAGAAAAGCATCTTACGGATGGCATGACAGT
AAGAGAATTATGCAGTGCTGCCATAACCATGAGTGATAACACTGCGGCCAACTTACTTCTGACAACGATC
GGAGGACCGAAGGAGCTAACCGCTTTTTTGCACAACATGGGGGATCATGTAACTCGCCTTGATCGTTGGG
AACCGGAGCTGAATGAAGCCATACCAAACGACGAGCGTGACACCACGATGCCTGCAGCAATGGCAACAAC
GTTGCGCAAACTATTAACTGGCGAACTACTTACTCTAGCTTCCCGGCAACAATTAATAGACTGGATGGAG
GCGGATAAAGTTGCAGGACCACTTCTGCGCTCGGCCCTTCCGGCTGGCTGGTTTATTGCTGATAAATCTG
GAGCCGGTGAGCGTGGGTCTCGCGGTATCATTGCAGCACTGGGGCCAGATGGTAAGCCCTCCCGTATCGT
AGTTATCTACACGACGGGGAGTCAGGCAACTATGGATGAACGAAATAGACAGATCGCTGAGATAGGTGCC
TCACTGATTAAGCATTGGTAACTGTCAGACCAAGTTTACTCATATATACTTTAGATTGATTTAAAACTTC
ATTTTTAATTTAAAAGGATCTAGGTGAAGATCCTTTTTGATAATCTCATGACCAAAATCCCTTAACGTGA
GTTTTCGTTCCACTGAGCGTCAGACCCCGTAGAAAAGATCAAAGGATCTTCTTGAGATCCTTTTTTTCTG
CGCGTAATCTGCTGCTTGCAAACAAAAAAACCACCGCTACCAGCGGTGGTTTGTTTGCCGGATCAAGAGC
TACCAACTCTTTTTCCGAAGGTAACTGGCTTCAGCAGAGCGCAGATACCAAATACTGTCCTTCTAGTGTA
GCCGTAGTTAGGCCACCACTTCAAGAACTCTGTAGCACCGCCTACATACCTCGCTCTGCTAATCCTGTTA
CCAGTGGCTGCTGCCAGTGGCGATAAGTCGTGTCTTACCGGGTTGGACTCAAGACGATAGTTACCGGATA
AGGCGCAGCGGTCGGGCTGAACGGGGGGTTCGTGCACACAGCCCAGCTTGGAGCGAACGACCTACACCGA
ACTGAGATACCTACAGCGTGAGCTATGAGAAAGCGCCACGCTTCCCGAAGGGAGAAAGGCGGACAGGTAT
CCGGTAAGCGGCAGGGTCGGAACAGGAGAGCGCACGAGGGAGCTTCCAGGGGGAAACGCCTGGTATCTTT
ATAGTCCTGTCGGGTTTCGCCACCTCTGACTTGAGCGTCGATTTTTGTGATGCTCGTCAGGGGGGCGGAG
CCTATGGAAAAACGCCAGCAACGCGGCCTTTTTACGGTTCCTGGCCTTTTGCTGGCCTTGAAGCTGTCCC
TGATGGTCGTCATCTACCTGCCTGGACAGCATGGCCTGCAACGCGGGCATCCCGATGCCGCCGGAAGCGA
GAAGAATCATAATGGGGAAGGCCATCCAGCCTCGCGTCGCGAACGCCAGCAAGACGTAGCCCAGCGCGTC
GGCCCCGAGATGCGCCGCGTGCGGCTGCTGGAGATGGCGGACGCGATGGATATGTTCTGCCAAGGGTTGG
TTTGCGCATTCACAGTTCTCCGCAAGAATTGATTGGCTCCAATTCTTGGAGTGGTGAATCCGTTAGCGAG
GTGCCGCCCTGCTTCATCCCCGTGGCCCGTTGCTCGCGTTTGCTGGCGGTGTCCCCGGAAGAAATATATT
TGCATGTCTTTAGTTCTATGATGACACAAACCCCGCCCAGCGTCTTGTCATTGGCGAATTCGAACACGCA
GATGCAGTCGGGGCGGCGCGGTCCGAGGTCCACTTCGCATATTAAGGTGACGCGTGTGGCCTCGAACACC
GAGCGACCCTGCAGCGACCCGCTTAACAGCGTCAACAGCGTGCCGCAGATCCCGGGGGGCAATGAGATAT
GAAAAAGCCTGAACTCACCGCGACGTCTGTCGAGAAGTTTCTGATCGAAAAGTTCGACAGCGTCTCCGAC
CTGATGCAGCTCTCGGAGGGCGAAGAATCTCGTGCTTTCAGCTTCGATGTAGGAGGGCGTGGATATGTCC
TGCGGGTAAATAGCTGCGCCGATGGTTTCTACAAAGATCGTTATGTTTATCGGCACTTTGCATCGGCCGC
GCTCCCGATTCCGGAAGTGCTTGACATTGGGGAATTCAGCGAGAGCCTGACCTATTGCATCTCCCGCCGT
GCACAGGGTGTCACGTTGCAAGACCTGCCTGAAACCGAACTGCCCGCTGTTCTGCAGCCGGTCGCGGAGG
CCATGGATGCGATCGCTGCGGCCGATCTTAGCCAGACGAGCGGGTTCGGCCCATTCGGACCGCAAGGAAT
CGGTCAATACACTACATGGCGTGATTTCATATGCGCGATTGCTGATCCCCATGTGTATCACTGGCAAACT
GTGATGGACGACACCGTCAGTGCGTCCGTCGCGCAGGCTCTCGATGAGCTGATGCTTTGGGCCGAGGACT
GCCCCGAAGTCCGGCACCTCGTGCACGCGGATTTCGGCTCCAACAATGTCCTGACGGACAATGGCCGCAT
AACAGCGGTCATTGACTGGAGCGAGGCGATGTTCGGGGATTCCCAATACGAGGTCGCCAACATCTTCTTC
TGGAGGCCGTGGTTGGCTTGTATGGAGCAGCAGACGCGCTACTTCGAGCGGAGGCATCCGGAGCTTGCAG
GATCGCCGCGGCTCCGGGCGTATATGCTCCGCATTGGTCTTGACCAACTCTATCAGAGCTTGGTTGACGG
CAATTTCGATGATGCAGCTTGGGCGCAGGGTCGATGCGACGCAATCGTCCGATCCGGAGCCGGGACTGTC
GGGCGTACACAAATCGCCCGCAGAAGCGCGGCCGTCTGGACCGATGGCTGTGTAGAAGTACTCGCCGATA
GTGGAAACCGACGCCCCAGCACTCGTCCGGATCGGGAGATGGGGGAGGCTAACTGAAACACGGAAGGAGA
CAATACCGGAAGGAACCCGCGCTATGACGGCAATAAAAAGACAGAATAAAACGCACGGGTGTTGGGTCGT
TTGTTCATAAACGCGGGGTTCGGTCCCAGGGCTGGCACTCTGTCGATACCCCACCGAGACCCCATTGGGG
CCAATACGCCCGCGTTTCTTCCTTTTCCCCACCCCACCCCCCAAGTTCGGGTGAAGGCCCAGGGCTCGCA
GCCAACGTCGGGGCGGCAGGCCCTGCCATAGCCACTGGCCCCGTGGGTTAGGGACGGGGTCCCCCATGGG
GAATGGTTTATGGTTCGTGGGGGTTATTATTTTGGGCGTTGCGTGGGGTCAGGTCCACGACTGGACTGAG
CAGACAGACCCATGGTTTTTGGATGGCCTGGGCATGGACCGCATGTACTGGCGCGACACGAACACCGGGC
GTCTGTGGCTGCCAAACACCCCCGACCCCCAAAAACCACCGCGCGGATTTCTGGCGTGCCAAGCTAGTCG
ACCAATTCTCATGTTTGACAGCTTATCATCGCAGATCCGGGCAACGTTGTTGCCATTGCTGCAGGCGCAG
AACTGGTAGGTATGGAAGATCTATACATTGAATCAATATTGGCAATTAGCCATATTAGTCATTGGTTATA
TAGCATAAATCAATATTGGCTATTGGCCATTGCATACGTTGTATCTATATCATAATATGTACATTTATAT
TGGCTCATGTCCAATATGACCGCCATGTTGACATTGATTATTGACTAGTTATTAATAGTAATCAATTACG
GGGTCATTAGTTCATAGCCCATATATGGAGTTCCGCGTTACATAACTTACGGTAAATGGCCCGCCTGGCT
GACCGCCCAACGACCCCCGCCCATTGACGTCAATAATGACGTATGTTCCCATAGTAACGCCAATAGGGAC
TTTCCATTGACGTCAATGGGTGGAGTATTTACGGTAAACTGCCCACTTGGCAGTACATCAAGTGTATCAT
ATGCCAAGTCCGCCCCCTATTGACGTCAATGACGGTAAATGGCCCGCCTGGCATTATGCCCAGTACATGA
CCTTACGGGACTTTCCTACTTGGCAGTACATCTACGTATTAGTCATCGCTATTACCATGGTGATGCGGTT
TTGGCAGTACACCAATGGGCGTGGATAGCGGTTTGACTCACGGGGATTTCCAAGTCTCCACCCCATTGAC
GTCAATGGGAGTTTGTTTTGGCACCAAAATCAACGGGACTTTCCAAAATGTCGTAATAACCCCGCCCCGT
TGACGCAAATGGGCGGTAGGCGTGTACGGTGGGAGGTCTATATAAGCAGAGCTCGTTTAGTGAACCGTCA
GATCTCTAGAAGCTGGGTACCAGCTGCTAGCGCCACCATGGCCGTCATGGCGCCCCGAACCCTCGTCCTG
CTACTCTCGGGGGCCCTGGCCCTGACCCAGACCTGGGCGGGCTCCGACTACAAGGACGATGATGACAAGG
GAGGATCCAAGCCCCACCCAGCAGAGGGGCAGTGGCGGGCAGTGGACGTGGTCCTAGACTGTTTCCTGGT
GAAGGACGCAAGGGCCTCCCTTGTGCTGAAGCAGGTGCCAGTGCTGGACGATGGCTCCCTGGAGGACTTC
ACCGATTTCCAAGGGGGCACACTGGCCCAAGATGACCCACCTATTATCTTTGAGGCCTCAGTGGACCTGG
TCCAGATTCCCCAGGCCGAGGCCTTGCTCCATGCTGACTGCAGTGGGAAGGAGGTGACCTGTGAGATCTC
CCGCTACTTTCTCCAGATGACAGAGACCACTGTTAAGACAGCAGCTTGGTTCATGGCCAACGTGCAGGTC
TCTGGAGGGGGACCTAGCATCTCCTTGGTGATGAAGACTCCCAGGGTCGCCAAGAATGAGGTGCTCTGGC
ACCCAACGCTGAACTTGCCACTGAGCCCCCAGGGGACTGTGCGAACTGCAGTGGAGTTCCAGGTGATGAC
ACAGACCCAATCCCTGAGCTTCCTGCTGGGGTCCTCAGCCTCCTTGGACTGTGGCTTCTCCATGGCACCG
GGCTTGGACCTCATCAGTGTGGAGTGGCGACTGCAGCACAAGGGCAGGGGTCAGTTGGTGTACAGCTGGA
CCGCAGGGCAGGGGCAGGCTGTGCGGAAGGGCGCTACCCTGGAGCCTGCACAACTGGGCATGGCCAGGGA
TGCCTCCCTCACCCTGCCCGGCCTCACTATACAGGACGAGGGGACCTACATTTGCCAGATCACCACCTCT
CTGTACCGAGCTCAGCAGATCATCCAGCTCAACATCCAAGCTTCCCCTAAAGTACGACTGAGCTTGGCAA
ACGAAGCTCTGCTGCCCACCCTCATCTGCGACATTGCTGGCTATTACCCTCTGGATGTGGTGGTGACGTG
GACCCGAGAGGAGCTGGGTGGATCCCCAGCCCAAGTCTCTGGTGCCTCCTTCTCCAGCCTCAGGCAAAGC
GTGGCAGGCACCTACAGCATCTCCTCCTCTCTCACCGCAGAACCTGGCTCTGCAGGTGCCACTTACACCT
GCCAGGTCACACACATCTCTCTGGAGGAGCCCCTTGGGGCCAGCACCCAGGTTGTCCCACCAGAGCGGAG
ATCAGGGCCCTCCCTTGAGGACAGCGTAGGCCTTTTCCTGTCTGCCTTTCTTCTGCTTGGGCTCTTCAAG
GCACTGGGCTGGGCTGCTGTCTACCTGTCCACCTGCAAGGATTCAAAGAAGGTACAGTGCTCCACCTCTC
TGTATCTTTCCCTTGTCACTTTATCTCCTCATCCTATCTCAAAACCCATGGAGGGAGGCTGCTGGTGTGG
TAGGCAGAACCTAGGCTTGGAATTCACACTGATCTGGGTTAAAACCTGGCACTATATCCTAACTGTAGGA
CTCTTTGAGCATGCTACTTAATGACTCGAGGCCGGCAAGGCCGGATCCAGACATGATAAGATACATTGAT
GAGTTTGGACAAACCACAACTAGAATGCAGTGAAAAAAATGCTTTATTTGTGAAATTTGTGATGCTATTG
CTTTATTTGTAACCATTATAAGCTGCAATAAACAAGTTAACAACAACAATTGCATTCATTTTATGTTTCA
GGTTCAGGGGGAGGTGTGGGAGGTTTTTTAAAGCAAGTAAAACCTCTACAAATGTGGTATGGCTGATTAT
GATCCGGCTGCCTCGCGCGTTTCGGTGATGACGGTGAAAACCTCTGACACATGCAGCTCCCGGAGACGGT
CACAGCTTGTCTGTAAGCGGATGCCGGGAGCAGACAAGCCCGTCAGGGCGCGTCAGCGGGTGTTGGCGGG
TGTCGGGGCGCAGCCATGAGGTCGACTCTAGAGGATCGATCCCCGCCCCGGACGAACTAAACCTGACTAC
GACATCTCTGCCCCTTCTTCGCGGGGCAGTGCATGTAATCCCTTCAGTTGGTTGGTACAACTTGCCAACT
GGGCCCTGTTCCACATGTGACACGGGGGGGGACCAAACACAAAGGGGTTCTCTGACTGTAGTTGACATCC
TTATAAATGGATGTGCACATTTGCCAACACTGAGTGGCTTTCATCCTGGAGCAGACTTTGCAGTCTGTGG
ACTGCAACACAACATTGCCTTTATGTGTAACTCTTGGCTGAAGCTCTTACACCAATGCTGGGGGACATGT
ACCTCCCAGGGGCCCAGGAAGACTACGGGAGGCTACACCAACGTCAATCAGAGGGGCCTGTGTAGCTACC
GATAAGCGGACCCTCAAGAGGGCATTAGCAATAGTGTTTATAAGGCCCCCTTGTTAACCCTAAACGGGTA
GCATATGCTTCCCGGGTAGTAGTATATACTATCCAGACTAACCCTAATTCAATAGCATATGTTACCCAAC
GGGAAGCATATGCTATCGAATTAGGGTTAGTAAAAGGGTCCTAAGGAACAGCGATATCTCCCACCCCATG
AGCTGTCACGGTTTTATTTACATGGGGTCAGGATTCCACGAGGGTAGTGAACCATTTTAGTCACAAGGGC
AGTGGCTGAAGATCAAGGAGCGGGCAGTGAACTCTCCTGAATCTTCGCCTGCTTCTTCATTCTCCTTCGT
TTAGCTAATAGAATAACTGCTGAGTTGTGAACAGTAAGGTGTATGTGAGGTGCTCGAAAACAAGGTTTCA
GGTGACGCCCCCAGAATAAAATTTGGACGGGGGGTTCAGTGGTGGCATTGTGCTATGACACCAATATAAC
CCTCACAAACCCCTTGGGCAATAAATACTAGTGTAGGAATGAAACATTCTGAATATCTTTAACAATAGAA
ATCCATGGGGTGGGGACAAGCCGTAAAGACTGGATGTCCATCTCACACGAATTTATGGCTATGGGCAACA
CATAATCCTAGTGCAATATGATACTGGGGTTATTAAGATGTGTCCCAGGCAGGGACCAAGACAGGTGAAC
CATGTTGTTACACTCTATTTGTAACAAGGGGAAAGAGAGTGGACGCCGACAGCAGCGGACTCCACTGGTT
GTCTCTAACACCCCCGAAAATTAAACGGGGCTCCACGCCAATGGGGCCCATAAACAAAGACAAGTGGCCA
CTCTTTTTTTTGAAATTGTGGAGTGGGGGCACGCGTCAGCCCCCACACGCCGCCCTGCGGTTTTGGACTG
TAAAATAAGGGTGTAATAACTTGGCTGATTGTAACCCCGCTAACCACTGCGGTCAAACCACTTGCCCACA
AAACCACTAATGGCACCCCGGGGAATACCTGCATAAGTAGGTGGGCGGGCCAAGATAGGGGCGCGATTGC
TGCGATCTGGAGGACAAATTACACACACTTGCGCCTGAGCGCCAAGCACAGGGTTGTTGGTCCTCATATT
CACGAGGTCGCTGAGAGCACGGTGGGCTAATGTTGCCATGGGTAGCATATACTACCCAAATATCTGGATA
GCATATGCTATCCTAATCTATATCTGGGTAGCATAGGCTATCCTAATCTATATCTGGGTAGCATATGCTA
TCCTAATCTATATCTGGGTAGTATATGCTATCCTAATTTATATCTGGGTAGCATAGGCTATCCTAATCTA
TATCTGGGTAGCATATGCTATCCTAATCTATATCTGGGTAGTATATGCTATCCTAATCTGTATCCGGGTA
GCATATGCTATCCTAATAGAGATTAGGGTAGTATATGCTATCCTAATTTATATCTGGGTAGCATATACTA
CCCAAATATCTGGATAGCATATGCTATCCTAATCTATATCTGGGTAGCATATGCTATCCTAATCTATATC
TGGGTAGCATAGGCTATCCTAATCTATATCTGGGTAGCATATGCTATCCTAATCTATATCTGGGTAGTAT
ATGCTATCCTAATTTATATCTGGGTAGCATAGGCTATCCTAATCTATATCTGGGTAGCATATGCTATCCT
AATCTATATCTGGGTAGTATATGCTATCCTAATCTGTATCCGGGTAGCATATGCTATCCTCATGCATATA
CAGTCAGCATATGATACCCAGTAGTAGAGTGGGAGTGCTATCCTTTGCATATGCCGCCACCTCCCAAGGG
GGCGTGAATTTTCGCTGCTTGTCCTTTTCCTGCTGGTTGCTCCCATTCTTAGGTGAATTTAAGGAGGCCA
GGCTAAAGCCGTCGCATGTCTGATTGCTCACCAGGTAAATGTCGCTAATGTTTTCCAACGCGAGAAGGTG
TTGAGCGCGGAGCTGAGTGACGTGACAACATGGGTATGCCCAATTGCCCCATGTTGGGAGGACGAAAATG
GTGACAAGACAGATGGCCAGAAATACACCAACAGCACGCATGATGTCTACTGGGGATTTATTCTTTAGTG
CGGGGGAATACACGGCTTTTAATACGATTGAGGGCGTCTCCTAACAAGTTACATCACTCCTGCCCTTCCT
CACCCTCATCTCCATCACCTCCTTCATCTCCGTCATCTCCGTCATCACCCTCCGCGGCAGCCCCTTCCAC
CATAGGTGGAAACCAGGGAGGCAAATCTACTCCATCGTCAAAGCTGCACACAGTCACCCTGATATTGCAG
GTAGGAGCGGGCTTTGTCATAACAAGGTCCTTAATCGCATCCTTCAAAACCTCAGCAAATATATGAGTTT
GTAAAAAGACCATGAAATAACAGACAATGGACTCCCTTAGCGGGCCAGGTTGTGGGCCGGGTCCAGGGGC
CATTCCAAAGGGGAGACGACTCAATGGTGTAAGACGACATTGTGGAATAGCAAGGGCAGTTCCTCGCCTT
AGGTTGTAAAGGGAGGTCTTACTACCTCCATATACGAACACACCGGCGACCCAAGTTCCTTCGTCGGTAG
TCCTTTCTACGTGACTCCTAGCCAGGAGAGCTCTTAAACCTTCTGCAATGTTCTCAAATTTCGGGTTGGA
ACCTCCTTGACCACGATGCTTTCCAAACCACCCTCCTTTTTTGCGCCTGCCTCCATCACCCTGACCCCGG
GGTCCAGTGCTTGGGCCTTCTCCTGGGTCATCTGCGGGGCCCTGCTCTATCGCTCCCGGGGGCACGTCAG
GCTCACCATCTGGGCCACCTTCTTGGTGGTATTCAAAATAATCGGCTTCCCCTACAGGGTGGAAAAATGG
CCTTCTACCTGGAGGGGGCCTGCGCGGTGGAGACCCGGATGATGATGACTGACTACTGGGACTCCTGGGC
CTCTTTTCTCCACGTCCACGACCTCTCCCCCTGGCTCTTTCACGACTTCCCCCCCTGGCTCTTTCACGTC
CTCTACCCCGGCGGCCTCCACTACCTCCTCGACCCCGGCCTCCACTACCTCCTCGACCCCGGCCTCCACT
GCCTCCTCGACCCCGGCCTC
